Addgene plasmid #60258: pENTR D-TOPO-C3_9
Purpose: This plasmid contains a human pancreatic islet active enhancer, which can be shuttled into a Gateway destination vector, such as pGL4.23-Gateway.
Depositing lab: Jorge Ferrer. Depositing organization: Imperial College London. Publication: Pancreatic islet enhancer clusters enriched in type 2 diabetes risk-associated variants. Pasquali L, Gaulton KJ, Rodriguez-Segui SA, Mularoni L, Miguel-Escalada I, Akerman I, Tena JJ, Moran I, Gomez-Marin C, van de Bunt M, Ponsa-Cobas J, Castro N, Nammo T, Cebola I, Garcia-Hurtado J, Maestro MA, Pattou F, Piemonti L, Berney T, Gloyn AL, Ravassard P, Gomez-Skarmeta JL, Muller F, McCarthy MI, Ferrer J. Nat Genet. 2014 Feb;46(2):136-43. doi: 10.1038/ng.2870. Epub 2014 Jan 12. PubMed 24413736.
Backbone
  Vector backbone: pENTR/D-TOPO
  Backbone manufacturer: Invitrogen
  Backbone size w/o insert (bp): 2580
  Vector type: Entry Vector
Growth in bacteria
  Bacterial resistance: Kanamycin, 50 μg/mL
  Growth temperature: 37°C
  Growth strain: DH5alpha
  Copy number: Unknown
Gene/Insert
  Gene/Insert name: NKX6-1 enhancer (alt name: NKX6-1)
  Species: H. sapiens (human)
  Entrez Gene: NKX6-1 (a.k.a. NKX6.1, NKX6A)
  Cloning method: TOPO Cloning
  Sequencing primers: 5′ M13 Fw; 3′ M13 Rev
Terms and licenses: Academic/Nonprofit Terms; Industry Terms: Not Available to Industry
Depositor comments: chromosome : chr4; start: 85558293 end: 85558959 (genomic position corresponds to the version of the human genome hg18) Fw primer used for cloning: CACC AGAGAACAACAGGCAGGT Rv primer used for cloning: TCATTGAACTTCCCCGATGG
How to cite: pENTR D-TOPO-C3_9 was a gift from Jorge Ferrer (Addgene plasmid # 60258 ; http://n2t.net/addgene:60258 ; RRID:Addgene_60258)
