[The description below was written by a language model from this plasmid's Addgene catalogue record and pLannotate feature annotations shown in this document.]
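Description:
pENTR D-TOPO-C3_9 is a Gateway entry clone built on the commercial pENTR/D-TOPO backbone, carrying a human genomic fragment described as an NKX6-1 enhancer that is active in pancreatic islets. The depositor places the fragment on chromosome 4 in hg18 coordinates, spanning roughly 670 bp. This fits the sequenced plasmid of 3,243 nt against a stated 2,580 bp empty backbone. The fragment was inserted by directional TOPO cloning. The plasmid is maintained in E. coli through a high-copy ColE1/pUC-type origin and selected with kanamycin through the aph(3')-Ia resistance gene.

In the feature table the enhancer itself is not annotated, but it sits in the unannotated interval between the attL1 and attL2 sites, which are the recombination sites for the Gateway LR reaction. LR Clonase can therefore move the enhancer in a defined orientation into any attR-containing destination vector. The record names the luciferase reporter vector pGL4.23-Gateway as an example. The rrnB T1 and T2 terminators upstream of attL1 shield the cloning site from read-through transcription originating in the backbone, and a T7 promoter lies just beyond attL2. M13 forward and reverse priming sites flank the cassette for sequence verification. The short hits labelled as RSF ori, lacI and lacZα are only fragments and are probably annotation artefacts of backbone sequence rather than functional elements.

The entry vector has no eukaryotic promoter or reporter of its own, so it serves purely as a shuttle and storage clone. It comes from a collection of islet regulatory elements assembled for a study of enhancer clusters and type 2 diabetes risk variants. Its typical use is transfer into reporter vectors to test enhancer activity.
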