Features (pLannotate 1.2.2; 10 found; start..end, strand, type, name):
      1..133     +  rep_origin     RSF ori (fragment): Plasmids containing the RSF 1030 origin of replication can be propagated in E. coli cells that contain additional plasmids with compatible origins.
    135..227     +  CDS            lacI (fragment): lac repressor; lacI; The lac repressor binds to the lac operator to inhibit transcription in E. coli. This inhibition can be relieved by adding lactose or isopropyl-β-D-thiogalactopyranoside (IPTG).
    282..309     -  terminator     rrnB T2 terminator: transcription terminator T2 from the E. coli rrnB gene
    441..484     +  terminator     rrnB T1 terminator: Escherichia coli rrnB; transcription terminator T1 from the E. coli rrnB gene
    531..567     -  CDS            lacZα (fragment): LacZα fragment of β-galactosidase; lacZ fragment
    583..682     +  protein_bind   attL1: mutant version of attL; recombination site for the Gateway® LR reaction LR Clonase™
   1382..1481    -  protein_bind   attL2: mutant version of attL; recombination site for the Gateway® LR reaction LR Clonase™
   1499..1517    -  promoter       T7 promoter: promoter for bacteriophage T7 RNA polymerase
   1651..2460    +  CDS            KanR: aminoglycoside phosphotransferase; aph(3')-Ia; confers resistance to kanamycin in bacteria or G418 (Geneticin®) in eukaryotes
   2607..3195    +  rep_origin     ori: high-copy-number ColE1/pMB1/pBR322/pUC origin of replication
>Addgene plasmid #60258 | pENTR D-TOPO-C3_9 | addgene full sequence | sequence record 419568 | Addgene NGS Result
TTTGCTCACATGTTCTTTCCTGCGTTATCCCCTGATTCTGTGGATAACCGTATTACCGCCTTTGAGTGAG
CTGATACCGCTCGCCGCAGCCGAACGACCGAGCGCAGCGAGTCAGTGAGCGAGGAAGCGGAAGAGCGCCC
AATACGCAAACCGCCTCTCCCCGCGCGTTGGCCGATTCATTAATGCAGCTGGCACGACAGGTTTCCCGAC
TGGAAAGCGGGCAGTGAGCGCAACGCAATTAATACGCGTACCGCTAGCCAGGAAGAGTTTGTAGAAACGC
AAAAAGGCCATCCGTCAGGATGGCCTTCTGCTTAGTTTGATGCCTGGCAGTTTATGGCGGGCGTCCTGCC
CGCCACCCTCCGGGCCGTTGCTTCACAACGTTCAAATCCGCTCCCGGCGGATTTGTCCTACTCAGGAGAG
CGTTCACCGACAAACAACAGATAAAACGAAAGGCCCAGTCTTCCGACTGAGCCTTTCGTTTTATTTGATG
CCTGGCAGTTCCCTACTCTCGCGTTAACGCTAGCATGGATGTTTTCCCAGTCACGACGTTGTAAAACGAC
GGCCAGTCTTAAGCTCGGGCCCCAAATAATGATTTTATTTTGACTGATAGTGACCTGTTCGTTGCAACAA
ATTGATGAGCAATGCTTTTTTATAATGCCAACTTTGTACAAAAAAGCAGGCTCCGCGGCCGCCCCCTTCA
CCAGAGAACAACAGGCAGGTGGCAGGGTTCCTGCCCGTGCTTCTGCATGACATGGCCCCACTGTGCAGTC
ACATGCACAAAGGCAGACTCAGGCTGAAGAGTGGGGCAGGGCAGCTCATGCTGTTTGCCAGAGGTCTTAA
GGGGATCTTCTATTTCATTCCCTAGTAATGCCCTTTTTGTTGACAAAAGTAAATTGATGATAGTCAAGAG
GGAAGCATTTGGTGGAAAAAATTCTGTTGACCCTTCTCAGATTGAATTTGACCACAGAACAGGATACCAG
CAGTTGCAGAAATGATAGATTATTGTAATGACTGCCAGAATGGCCTTTTGGCATGTTTAAATGGCAATAA
ATTTCACCAGGAAGAAGGCAATTTTACTACTTTAGAGCAGTAAGGAAACACGGTGTTTAAGGTGTAAATA
AATCGTGGGTCATTAACAGCAAGCGTATTCTGTCCATGGTGCAATTCTCAATCAGTGGCTATTCATATTT
AATTTAATTATGTGGATTTACTTAGCCAATTATGCTTTTTTGTTCCAGGTCACAGACTTCTCAGGCTGAC
AATTTTGCTCTCTTCCTGTCTCCCTTATGTCTATAAACACAGCCCTAGTTTCTCCCTCACTTTTCCTTCC
ACAGGTACATAAATACCATCGGGGAAGTTCAATGAAAGGGTGGGCGCGCCGACCCAGCTTTCTTGTACAA
AGTTGGCATTATAAGAAAGCATTGCTTATCAATTTGTTGCAACGAACAGGTCACTATCAGTCAAAATAAA
ATCATTATTTGCCATCCAGCTGATATCCCCTATAGTGAGTCGTATTACATGGTCATAGCTGTTTCCTGGC
AGCTCTGGCCCGTGTCTCAAAATCTCTGATGTTACATTGCACAAGATAAAAATATATCATCATGAACAAT
AAAACTGTCTGCTTACATAAACAGTAATACAAGGGGTGTTATGAGCCATATTCAACGGGAAACGTCGAGG
CCGCGATTAAATTCCAACATGGATGCTGATTTATATGGGTATAAATGGGCTCGCGATAATGTCGGGCAAT
CAGGTGCGACAATCTATCGCTTGTATGGGAAGCCCGATGCGCCAGAGTTGTTTCTGAAACATGGCAAAGG
TAGCGTTGCCAATGATGTTACAGATGAGATGGTCAGACTAAACTGGCTGACGGAATTTATGCCTCTTCCG
ACCATCAAGCATTTTATCCGTACTCCTGATGATGCATGGTTACTCACCACTGCGATCCCCGGAAAAACAG
CATTCCAGGTATTAGAAGAATATCCTGATTCAGGTGAAAATATTGTTGATGCGCTGGCAGTGTTCCTGCG
CCGGTTGCATTCGATTCCTGTTTGTAATTGTCCTTTTAACAGCGATCGCGTATTTCGTCTCGCTCAGGCG
CAATCACGAATGAATAACGGTTTGGTTGATGCGAGTGATTTTGATGACGAGCGTAATGGCTGGCCTGTTG
AACAAGTCTGGAAAGAAATGCATAAACTTTTGCCATTCTCACCGGATTCAGTCGTCACTCATGGTGATTT
CTCACTTGATAACCTTATTTTTGACGAGGGGAAATTAATAGGTTGTATTGATGTTGGACGAGTCGGAATC
GCAGACCGATACCAGGATCTTGCCATCCTATGGAACTGCCTCGGTGAGTTTTCTCCTTCATTACAGAAAC
GGCTTTTTCAAAAATATGGTATTGATAATCCTGATATGAATAAATTGCAGTTTCATTTGATGCTCGATGA
GTTTTTCTAATCAGAATTGGTTAATTGGTTGTAACACTGGCAGAGCATTACGCTGACTTGACGGGACGGC
GCAAGCTCATGACCAAAATCCCTTAACGTGAGTTACGCGTCGTTCCACTGAGCGTCAGACCCCGTAGAAA
AGATCAAAGGATCTTCTTGAGATCCTTTTTTTCTGCGCGTAATCTGCTGCTTGCAAACAAAAAAACCACC
GCTACCAGCGGTGGTTTGTTTGCCGGATCAAGAGCTACCAACTCTTTTTCCGAAGGTAACTGGCTTCAGC
AGAGCGCAGATACCAAATACTGTTCTTCTAGTGTAGCCGTAGTTAGGCCACCACTTCAAGAACTCTGTAG
CACCGCCTACATACCTCGCTCTGCTAATCCTGTTACCAGTGGCTGCTGCCAGTGGCGATAAGTCGTGTCT
TACCGGGTTGGACTCAAGACGATAGTTACCGGATAAGGCGCAGCGGTCGGGCTGAACGGGGGGTTCGTGC
ACACAGCCCAGCTTGGAGCGAACGACCTACACCGAACTGAGATACCTACAGCGTGAGCTATGAGAAAGCG
CCACGCTTCCCGAAGGGAGAAAGGCGGACAGGTATCCGGTAAGCGGCAGGGTCGGAACAGGAGAGCGCAC
GAGGGAGCTTCCAGGGGGAAACGCCTGGTATCTTTATAGTCCTGTCGGGTTTCGCCACCTCTGACTTGAG
CGTCGATTTTTGTGATGCTCGTCAGGGGGGCGGAGCCTATGGAAAAACGCCAGCAACGCGGCCTTTTTAC
GGTTCCTGGCCTTTTGCTGGCCT
